Addgene plasmid #118668: pBA cMYC-BPC4
Purpose: Plant overexpression
Depositing lab: Kristiina Himanen. Publication: Genomic and Phenomic Screens for Flower Related RING Type Ubiquitin E3 Ligases in Arabidopsis. Pavicic M, Mouhu K, Wang F, Bilicka M, Chovancek E, Himanen K. Front Plant Sci. 2017 Mar 28;8:416. doi: 10.3389/fpls.2017.00416. eCollection 2017. PubMed 28400782.
Backbone
  Vector backbone: pBA cMYC
  Vector type: Plant Expression
  Selectable markers: Basta
Growth in bacteria
  Bacterial resistance: Spectinomycin, 50 μg/mL
  Growth temperature: 37°C
  Growth strain: DH5alpha
  Copy number: Low Copy
Gene/Insert
  Gene/Insert name: BPC4
  Species: A. thaliana (mustard weed)
  Insert size (bp): 891
  Entrez Gene: BPC4 (a.k.a. AT2G21240, ATBPC4, BASIC PENTACYSTEINE 4, BBR, F7O24.4, F7O24_4, basic pentacysteine 4)
  Promoter: CaMV35S
  Tag / fusion protein: Myc (C terminal on insert)
  Cloning method: Gateway Cloning
Terms and licenses: Academic/Nonprofit Terms; Industry Terms: Not Available to Industry
Depositor comments: 28 C in GV3101 (pMP90) strain Our work is based on genomic approaches in Arabidopsis thaliana and groups of genes are presented in all of the following publications: Pavicic Mirko (2019). Multifaceted roles of RING-type ubiquitin E3 ligases: reverse phenomic approaches. http://urn.fi/URN:ISBN:978-951-51-5483-5 Pavicic M., Mouhu K., Wang F., Bilicka M., Chovancek E., & Himanen K. (2017). Genomic and phenomic screens for flower related RING type ubiquitin E3 ligases in Arabidopsis. Frontiers in Plant Science. doi.org/10.3389/fpls.2017.00416 Pavicic M., Wang F., Mouhu K., Himanen K. (2019). High throughput in vitro seed germination screen identified new ABA responsive RING-type ubiquitin E3 ligases in Arabidopsis thaliana. Plant Cell Tissue and Organ Culture. https://link.springer.com/article/10.1007/s11240-019-01700-9
How to cite: pBA cMYC-BPC4 was a gift from Kristiina Himanen (Addgene plasmid # 118668 ; http://n2t.net/addgene:118668 ; RRID:Addgene_118668)
