[The description below was written by a language model from this plasmid's Addgene catalogue record and pLannotate feature annotations shown in this document.]
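Description:
pBA cMYC-BPC4 is a binary T-DNA plasmid of about 11.5 kb for overexpressing a Myc-tagged Arabidopsis thaliana protein in plants. It is built on the pBA cMYC backbone. A ColE1/pBR322-type origin with an adjacent bom region supports replication in E. coli, and the record lists the plasmid as low copy. The pVS1 oriV, RepA and StaA functions allow stable maintenance in Agrobacterium, and the depositor mentions the GV3101 (pMP90) strain. Bacterial selection is by spectinomycin through an aadA (SmR) gene that lies outside the T-DNA borders.

Two plant cassettes sit between the nopaline-type left and right border repeats. The payload cassette uses the constitutive CaMV 35S promoter to drive the coding sequence of BPC4 (BASIC PENTACYSTEINE 4, AT2G21240), a transcriptional regulator that binds GA-rich (GAGA-repeat) elements in developmental genes. The roughly 0.9 kb insert was introduced by Gateway cloning and is flanked by attB1 and attB2 sites. Downstream of attB2 the table annotates five tandem Myc epitope repeats, which form a C-terminal tag useful for immunodetection or immunoprecipitation, and the cassette ends with the NOS terminator. The second cassette, near the left border, expresses the bar gene (phosphinothricin acetyltransferase) from the NOS promoter with the pea rbcS-E9 terminator, so transformed plants can be selected with Basta. The lacZα, lac promoter/operator, lacI, tnpA and GmR fragments in the table appear to be non-functional remnants of vector construction.

The stated purpose is plant overexpression. The plasmid comes from work that used genomic and phenomic screens of gene sets in Arabidopsis, centred on flower-related RING-type ubiquitin E3 ligases. The record does not explain the specific role of BPC4 in those studies.
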