Features (pLannotate 1.2.2; 33 found; start..end, strand, type, name):
      1..589     -  rep_origin     ori: high-copy-number ColE1/pMB1/pBR322/pUC origin of replication
    835..1622    -  CDS            SmR (fragment): aminoglycoside adenylyltransferase (Murphy, 1985); aadA; confers resistance to spectinomycin and streptomycin
   1633..1689    -  CDS            GmR (fragment): gentamycin acetyltransferase; aacC1; confers resistance to gentamycin
   1865..1888    -  promoter       Pc promoter (fragment): intI1 (promoter lies within the coding sequence); class 1 integron promoter
   2147..2171    +  misc_feature   LB T-DNA repeat: left border repeat from nopaline C58 T-DNA
   2249..2403    -  CDS            lacZα (fragment): LacZα fragment of β-galactosidase; lacZ fragment
   2406..2434    -  misc_feature   MCS (fragment): pUC18/19 multiple cloning site
   2462..3103    -  terminator     E9 terminator: terminator and polyadenylation signal from the pea rbcS-E9 gene
   3147..3698    -  CDS            BlpR: phosphinothricin acetyltransferase; Streptomyces hygroscopicus bar; confers resistance to bialophos or phosphinothricin
   3749..3928    -  promoter       NOS promoter: nopaline synthase promoter
   4008..4331    -  CDS            tnpA (fragment): TN5P_ECOLX - Also known as tnp. Experimental evidence at protein level: Swiss-Prot protein existence level 1. Mediates transposition of transposon Tn5 by a 'cut and paste' mechanism. First, the monomeric transposase binds the 19 bp inverted DNA repeats flanking the transposon. Then, dimerization of the DNA- bound transposase creates a synaptic DNA complex. After nicking of the first DNA strand, excision of the transposon proceeds through a series of intermediates. The transposase then mediates the insertion of the transposon at a new site by strand transfer. The activity of the wild- type tran
   4838..5179    +  promoter       CaMV 35S promoter: strong constitutive promoter from cauliflower mosaic virus
   5216..5240    +  protein_bind   attB1: mutant version of attB; recombination site for the Gateway® BP reaction BP Clonase™
   5261..6148    +  CDS            BPC4: BPC4_ARATH - Experimental evidence at protein level: Swiss-Prot protein existence level 1. Transcriptional regulator that specifically binds to GA-rich elements (GAGA-repeats) present in regulatory sequences of genes involved in developmental processes. From Arabidopsis thaliana (Mouse-ear cress).
   6165..6189    -  protein_bind   attB2: mutant version of attB; recombination site for the Gateway® BP reaction BP Clonase™
   6221..6250    +  CDS            Myc: Myc (human c-Myc proto-oncogene) epitope tag
   6260..6289    +  CDS            Myc: Myc (human c-Myc proto-oncogene) epitope tag
   6299..6328    +  CDS            Myc: Myc (human c-Myc proto-oncogene) epitope tag
   6338..6367    +  CDS            Myc: Myc (human c-Myc proto-oncogene) epitope tag
   6401..6430    +  CDS            Myc: Myc (human c-Myc proto-oncogene) epitope tag
   6514..6766    +  terminator     NOS terminator: nopaline synthase terminator and poly(A) signal
   6805..6827    -  protein_bind   lac operator (fragment): The lac repressor binds to the lac operator to inhibit transcription in E. coli. This inhibition can be relieved by adding lactose or isopropyl-β-D-thiogalactopyranoside (IPTG). lac repressor encoded by lacI
   6831..6861    -  promoter       lac promoter: promoter for the E. coli lac operon
   6876..6897    -  protein_bind   CAP binding site: CAP binding activates transcription in the presence of cAMP. E. coli catabolite activator protein
   6910..6998    -  CDS            lacI (fragment): lac repressor; lacI; The lac repressor binds to the lac operator to inhibit transcription in E. coli. This inhibition can be relieved by adding lactose or isopropyl-β-D-thiogalactopyranoside (IPTG).
   7055..7079    +  misc_feature   RB T-DNA repeat: right border repeat from nopaline C58 T-DNA
   7449..7850    +  CDS            Y4CG_SINFN (fragment): Protein inferred from homology: Swiss-Prot protein existence level 3. From Sinorhizobium fredii (strain NBRC 101917 / NGR234).
   8410..9039    +  CDS            pVS1 StaA: stability protein from the Pseudomonas plasmid pVS1 (Heeb et al., 2000)
   9468..10541   +  CDS            pVS1 RepA: replication protein from the Pseudomonas plasmid pVS1 (Heeb et al., 2000)
  10607..10801   +  rep_origin     pVS1 oriV: origin of replication for the Pseudomonas plasmid pVS1 (Heeb et al., 2000)
  11004..11043   +  CDS            rop (fragment): Rop protein, which maintains plasmids at low copy number; rop
  11145..11285   +  misc_feature   bom: basis of mobility region from pBR322
  11290..11423   -  rep_origin     RSF ori (fragment): Plasmids containing the RSF 1030 origin of replication can be propagated in E. coli cells that contain additional plasmids with compatible origins.
>Addgene plasmid #118668 | pBA cMYC-BPC4 | addgene full sequence | sequence record 229830 | Addgene NGS Result
TTTCCATAGGCTCCGCCCCCCTGACGAGCATCACAAAAATCGACGCTCAAGTCAGAGGTGGCGAAACCCG
ACAGGACTATAAAGATACCAGGCGTTTCCCCCTGGAAGCTCCCTCGTGCGCTCTCCTGTTCCGACCCTGC
CGCTTACCGGATACCTGTCCGCCTTTCTCCCTTCGGGAAGCGTGGCGCTTTCTCATAGCTCACGCTGTAG
GTATCTCAGTTCGGTGTAGGTCGTTCGCTCCAAGCTGGGCTGTGTGCACGAACCCCCCGTTCAGCCCGAC
CGCTGCGCCTTATCCGGTAACTATCGTCTTGAGTCCAACCCGGTAAGACACGACTTATCGCCACTGGCAG
CAGCCACTGGTAACAGGATTAGCAGAGCGAGGTATGTAGGCGGTGCTACAGAGTTCTTGAAGTGGTGGCC
TAACTACGGCTACACTAGAAGGACAGTATTTGGTATCTGCGCTCTGCTGAAGCCAGTTACCTTCGGAAAA
AGAGTTGGTAGCTCTTGATCCGGCAAACAAACCACCGCTGGTAGCGGTGGTTTTTTTGTTTGCAAGCAGC
AGATTACGCGCAGAAAAAAAGGATCTCAAGAAGATCCTTTGATCTTTTCTACGGGGTCTGACGCTCAGTG
GAACGAAAACTCACGTTAAGGGATTTTGGTCATGCATGATATATCTCCCAATTTGTGTAGGGCTTATTAT
GCACGCTTAAAAATAATAAAAGCAGACTTGACCTGATAGTTTGGCTGTGAGCAATTATGTGCTTAGTGCA
TCTAACGCTTGAGTTAAGCCGCGCCGCGAAGCGGCGTCGGCTTGAACGAATTTCTAGCTAGACATTATTT
GCCGACTACCTTGGTGATCTCGCCTTTCACGTAGTGGACAAATTCTTCCAACTGATCTGCGCGCGAGGCC
AAGCGATCTTCTTCTTGTCCAAGATAAGCCTGTCTAGCTTCAAGTATGACGGGCTGATACTGGGCCGGCA
GGCGCTCCATTGCCCAGTCGGCAGCGACATCCTTCGGCGCGATTTTGCCGGTTACTGCGCTGTACCAAAT
GCGGGACAACGTAAGCACTACATTTCGCTCATCGCCAGCCCAGTCGGGCGGCGAGTTCCATAGCGTTAAG
GTTTCATTTAGCGCCTCAAATAGATCCTGTTCAGGAACCGGATCAAAGAGTTCCTCCGCCGCTGGACCTA
CCAAGGCAACGCTATGTTCTCTTGCTTTTGTCAGCAAGATAGCCAGATCAATGTCGATCGTGGCTGGCTC
GAAGATACCTGCAAGAATGTCATTGCGCTGCCATTCTCCAAATTGCAGTTCGCGCTTAGCTGGATAACGC
CACGGAATGATGTCGTCGTGCACAACAATGGTGACTTCTACAGCGCGGAGAATCTCGCTCTCTCCAGGGG
AAGCCGAAGTTTCCAAAAGGTCGTTGATCAAAGCTCGCCGCGTTGTTTCATCAAGCCTTACGGTCACCGT
AACCAGCAAATCAATATCACTGTGTGGCTTCAGGCCGCCATCCACTGCGGAGCCGTACAAATGTACGGCC
AGCAACGTCGGTTCGAGATGGCGCTCGATGACGCCAACTACCTCTGATAGTTGAGTCGATACTTCGGCGA
TCACCGCTTCCCCCATGATGTTTAACTTTGTTTTAGGGCGACTGCCCTGCTGCGTAACATCGTTGCTGCT
CCATAACATCAAACATCGACCCACGGCGTAACGCGCTTGCTGCTTGGATGCCCGAGGCATAGACTGTACC
CCAAAAAAACAGTCATAACAAGCCATGAAAACCGCCACTGCGCCGTTACCACCGCTGCGTTCGGTCAAGG
TTCTGGACCAGTTGCGTGAGCGCATACGCTACTTGCATTACAGCTTACGAACCGAACAGGCTTATGTCCA
CTGGGTTCGTGCCCGAATTGATCACAGGCAGCAACGCTCTGTCATCGTTACAATCAACATGCTACCCTCC
GCGAGATCATCCGTGTTTCAAACCCGGCAGCTTAGTTGCCGTTCTTCCGAATAGCATCGGTAACATGAGC
AAAGTCTGCCGCCTTACAACGGCTCTCCCGCTGACGCCGTCCCGGACTGATGGGCTGCCTGTATCGAGTG
GTGATTTTGTGCCGAGCTGCCGGTCGGGGAGCTGTTGGCTGGCTGGTGGCAGGATATATTGTGGTGTAAA
CAAATTGACGCTTAGACAACTTAATAACACATTGCGGACGTTTTTAATGTACTGAATTAACGCCGAATTG
CTCTAGCATTCGCCATTCAGGCTGCGCAACTGTTGGGAAGGGCGATCGGTGCGGGCCTCTTCGCTATTAC
GCCAGCTGGCGAAAGGGGGATGTGCTGCAAGGCGATTAAGTTGGGTAACGCCAGGGTTTTCCCAGTCACG
ACGTTGTAAAACGACGGCCAGTGCCAAGCTTGCATGCCTGCAGGTCGACTCTAGTGGGTACCAGCTTGGG
CTGCAGGTCGATTGATGCATGTTGTCAATCAATTGGCAAGTCATAAAATGCATTAAAAAATATTTTCATA
CTCAACTACAAATCCATGAGTATAACTATAATTATAAAGCAATGATTAGAATCTGACAAGGATTCTGGAA
AATTACATAAAGGAAAGTTCATAAATGTCTAAAACACAAGAGGACATACTTGTATTCAGTAACATTTGCA
GCTTTTCTAGGTCTGAAAATATATTTGTTGCCTAGTGAATAAGCATAATGGTACAACTACAAGTGTTTTA
CTCCTCATATTAACTTCGGTCATTAGAGGCCACGATTTGACACATTTTTACTCAAAACAAAATGTTTGCA
TATCTCTTATAATTTCAAATTCAACACACAACAAATAAGAGAAAAAACAAATAATATTAATTTGAGAATG
AACAAAAGGACCATATCATTCATTAACTCTTCTCCATCCATTTCCATTTCACAGTTCGATAGCGAAAACC
GAATAAAAAACACAGTAAATTACAAGCACAACAAATGGTACAAGAAAAACAGTTTTCCCAATGCCATAAT
ACTCAAACTCAGTAGGATTCTGGTGTGTGCGCAATGAAACTGATGCATTGAACTTGACGAACGTTGTCGA
AACCGATGATACGAACGAAAGCTCTAGCTAGAGGATCAGGCCTGAATTCAGATCCTCTAGGGGTCATCAG
ATCTCGGTGACGGGCAGGACCGGACGGGGCGGTACCGGCAGGCTGAAGTCCAGCTGCCAGAAACCCACGT
CATGCCAGTTCCCGTGCTTGAAGCCGGCCGCCCGCAGCATGCCGCGGGGGGCATATCCGAGCGCCTCGTG
CATGCGCACGCTCGGGTCGTTGGGCAGCCCGATGACAGCGACCACGCTCTTGAAGCCCTGTGCCTCCAGG
GACTTCAGCAGGTGGGTGTAGAGCGTGGAGCCCAGTCCCGTCCGCTGGTGGCGGGGGGAGACGTACACGG
TCGACTCGGCCGTCCAGTCGTAGGCGTTGCGTGCCTTCCAGGGGCCCGCGTAGGCGATGCCGGCGACCTC
GCCGTCCACCTCGGCGACGAGCCAGGGATAGCGCTCCCGCAGACGGACGAGGTCGTCCGTCCACTCCTGC
GGTTCCTGCGGCTCGGTACGGAAGTTGACCGTGCTTGTCTCGATGTAGTGGTTGACGATGGTGCAGACCG
CCGGCATGTCCGCCTCGGTGGCACGGCGGATGTCGGCCGGGCGTCGTTCTGGGCTCATGGTAGATCCCCC
TAGAGTCGAGATCTGGATTGAGAGTGAATATGAGACTCTAATTGGATACCGAGGGGAATTTATGGAACGT
CAGTGGAGCATTTTTGACAAGAAATATTTGCTAGCTGATAGTGACCTTAGGCGACTTTTGAACGCGCAAT
AATGGTTTCTGACGTATGTGCTTAGCTCATTAAACTCCAGAAACCCGCGGCTGAGTGGCTCCTTCAACGT
TGCGGTTCTGTCAGTTCCAAACGTAAAACGGCTTGTCCCGCGTCATCGGCGGGGGTCATAACGTGACTCC
CTTAATTCTCCGCTCATGATCTTGATCCCCTGCGCCATCAGATCCTTGGCGGCAAGAAAGCCATCCAGTT
TACTTTGCAGGGCTTCCCAACCTTACCAGAGGGCGCCCCAGCTGGCAATTCCGGTTCGCTTGCTGTCCAT
AAAACCGCCCAGTCTAGCTATCGCCATGTAAGCCCACTGCAAGCTACCTGCTTTCTCTTTGCGCTTGCGT
TTTCCCTTGTCCAGATAGCCCAGTAGCTGACATTCATCCGGGGTCAGCACCGTTTCTGCGGACTGGCTTT
CTACGTGTTCCGCTTCCTTTAGCAGCCCTTGCGCCCTGAGTGCTTGCGGCAGCGTGAAGCTTGCATGCCT
GCAGGTCCCCAGATTAGCCTTTTCAATTTCAGAAAGAATGCTAACCCACAGATGGTTAGAGAGGCTTACG
CAGCAGGTCTCATCAAGACGATCTACCCGAGCAATAATCTCCAGGAAATCAAATACCTTCCCAAGAAGGT
TAAAGATGCAGTCAAAAGATTCAGGACTAACTGCATCAAGAACACAGAGAAAGATATATTTCTCAAGATC
AGAAGTACTATTCCAGTATGGACGATTCAAGGCTTGCTTCACAAACCAAGGCAAGTAATAGAGATTGGAG
TCTCTAAAAAGGTAGTTCCCACTGAATCAAAGGCCATGGAGTCAAAGATTCAAATAGAGGACCTAACAGA
ACTCGCCGTAAAGACTGGCGAACAGTTCATACAGAGTCTCTTACGACTCAATGACAAGAAGAAAATCTTC
GTCAACATGGTGGAGCACGACACACTTGTCTACTCCAAAAATATCAAAGATACAGTCTCAGAAGACCAAA
GGGCAATTGAGACTTTTCAACAAAGGGTAATATCCGGAAACCTCCTCGGATTCCATTGCCCAGCTATCTG
TCACTTTATTGTGAAGATAGTGGAAAAGGAAGGTGGCTCCTACAAATGCCATCATTGCGATAAAGGAAAG
GCCATCGTTGAAGATGCCTCTGCCGACAGTGGTCCCAAAGATGGACCCCCACCCACGAGGAGCATCGTGG
AAAAAGAAGACGTTCCAACCACGTCTTCAAAGCAAGTGGATTGATGTGATATCTCCACTGACGTAAGGGA
TGACGCACAATCCCACTATCCTTCGCAAGACCCTTCCTCTATATAAGGAAGTTCATTTCATTTGGAGAGA
ACACGGGGGACTCTAGAGGATCTCGAGGCGCGCCCACAAGTTTGTACAAAAAAGCAGGCTCCGCGGCCGC
CCCCTTCACCATGGAGAATGGTGGTCAGTATGATAATGCGCGGTTCAAGCCCGATTACTTCAAAGGTGCA
CAATCTATGTGGAATATGATTCCCCAGCATCAGATTAAGGAACAACATAATGCGTTGGTGATGAATAAGA
AGATCATGTCCATCCTTGCTGAGAGAGACGCTGCTGTACATGAAAGAAATCAAGCTGTCTCTGCTAAAAA
GGAAGCTGTCGCTGCTCGGGACGAAGCGCTTCAGCAACGTGACAAAGCTCTTTCTGAGAGAGATAAAGCT
TTGATAGAGAGAGATAATGCTTATGCTGCTCTTCAACACCATGAAAATAGTCTCAACTTTGCTTTGTCTG
GTGGGAAGTGTGTTGATGGAGATGATTGTTTTGGTATTGGGGAACCCCACAAACTTGAAGTCTTCCCTTT
GTCAACTATTCCGCCTGAGGTTACAAACACGAAGGTGGTGAACAAAAGGAAGAAAGAGAACAAGCAGGGA
CTATCAAAGGTGAAAAAAGTGGGTGAAGATCTGAACCGTCGAGTTCCTGCTCCTGGAAAGAAATCTAGAA
CAGATTGGGACAGTCAAGATGTCGGTTTGAACTTAGTCACCTTCGATGAGACGACAATGCCTGTACCCAT
GTGTTCGTGCACAGGCTCTACGCGTCAGTGTTACAAATGGGGAAATGGCGGCTGGCAATCGTCTTGCTGC
ACAACCACCTTATCCCAGTATCCATTACCGCAGATGCCAAACAAGAGGCATTCTCGGATGGGCGGTAGGA
AAATGAGCGGAAACGTTTTCTCGAGATTACTCAGCCGTTTATCAGCAGAAGGATATGATCTCTCGTGTCC
TGTTGATCTTAAAGACTATTGGGCTAGGCACGGGACAAACCGCTACATCACTATCAAGAAGGGTGGGCGC
GCCGACCCAGCTTTCTTGTACAAAGTGGTGACGTCTCGACGGTATCGATTCAAAGCTATGGAGCAAAAGC
TCATTTCTGAAGAGGACTTGAATGAAATGGAGCAAAAGCTCATTTCTGAAGAGGACTTGAATGAAATGGA
GCAAAAGCTCATTTCTGAAGAGGACTTGAATGAAATGGAGCAAAAGCTCATTTCTGAAGAGGACTTGAAT
GAAATGGAGAGCTTGGGCGACCTCACCATGGAGCAAAAGCTCATTTCTGAAGAGGACTTGAATTCGGTAC
CCCGGGTTCGAAATCGATGGATCCTACGTAGCCTAGGACGCGTCTTAATTAACTAGTGAGCTCGAATTTC
CCCGATCGTTCAAACATTTGGCAATAAAGTTTCTTAAGATTGAATCCTGTTGCCGGTCTTGCGATGATTA
TCATATAATTTCTGTTGAATTACGTTAAGCATGTAATAATTAACATGTAATGCATGACGTTATTTATGAG
ATGGGTTTTTATGATTAGAGTCCCGCAATTATACATTTAATACGCGATAGAAAACAAAATATAGCGCGCA
AACTAGGATAAATTATCGCGCGCGGTGTCATCTATGTTACTAGATCGGGAATTCGTAATCATGTCATAGC
TGTTTCCTGTGTGAAATTGTTATCCGCTCACAATTCCACACAACATACGAGCCGGAAGCATAAAGTGTAA
AGCCTGGGGTGCCTAATGAGTGAGCTAACTCACATTAATTGCGTTGCGCTCACTGCCCGCTTTCCAGTCG
GGAAACCTGTCGTGCCAGCTGCATTAATGAATCGGCCAACGCGCGGGGAGAGGCGGTTTGCGTATTGGAG
CTTGAGCTTGGATCAGATTGTCGTTTCCCGCCTTCAGTTTAAACTATCAGTGTTTGACAGGATATATTGG
CGGGTAAACCTAAGAGAAAAGAGCGTTTATTAGAATAATCGGATATTTAAAAGGGCGTGAAAAGGTTTAT
CCGTTCGTCCATTTGTATGTGCATGCCAACCACAGGGTTCCCCTCGGGATCAAAGTACTTTAAAGTACTT
TAAAGTACTTTAAAGTACTTTGATCCAACCCCTCCGCTGCTATAGTGCAGTCGGCTTCTGACGTTCAGTG
CAGCCGTCTTCTGAAAACGACATGTCGCACAAGTCCTAAGTTACGCGACAGGCTGCCGCCCTGCCCTTTT
CCTGGCGTTTTCTTGTCGCGTGTTTTAGTCGCATAAAGTAGAATACTTGCGACTAGAACCGGAGACATTA
CGCCATGAACAAGAGCGCCGCCGCTGGCCTGCTGGGCTATGCCCGCGTCAGCACCGACGACCAGGACTTG
ACCAACCAACGGGCCGAACTGCACGCGGCCGGCTGCACCAAGCTGTTTTCCGAGAAGATCACCGGCACCA
GGCGCGACCGCCCGGAGCTGGCCAGGATGCTTGACCACCTACGCCCTGGCGACGTTGTGACAGTGACCAG
GCTAGACCGCCTGGCCCGCAGCACCCGCGACCTACTGGACATTGCCGAGCGCATCCAGGAGGCCGGCGCG
GGCCTGCGTAGCCTGGCAGAGCCGTGGGCCGACACCACCACGCCGGCCGGCCGCATGGTGTTGACCGTGT
TCGCCGGCATTGCCGAGTTCGAGCGTTCCCTAATCATCGACCGCACCCGGAGCGGGCGCGAGGCCGCCAA
GGCCCGAGGCGTGAAGTTTGGCCCCCGCCCTACCCTCACCCCGGCACAGATCGCGCACGCCCGCGAGCTG
ATCGACCAGGAAGGCCGCACCGTGAAAGAGGCGGCTGCACTGCTTGGCGTGCATCGCTCGACCCTGTACC
GCGCACTTGAGCGCAGCGAGGAAGTGACGCCCACCGAGGCCAGGCGGCGCGGTGCCTTCCGTGAGGACGC
ATTGACCGAGGCCGACGCCCTGGCGGCCGCCGAGAATGAACGCCAAGAGGAACAAGCATGAAACCGCACC
AGGACGGCCAGGACGAACCGTTTTTCATTACCGAAGAGATCGAGGCGGAGATGATCGCGGCCGGGTACGT
GTTCGAGCCGCCCGCGCACGTCTCAACCGTGCGGCTGCATGAAATCCTGGCCGGTTTGTCTGATGCCAAG
CTGGCGGCCTGGCCGGCCAGCTTGGCCGCTGAAGAAACCGAGCGCCGCCGTCTAAAAAGGTGATGTGTAT
TTGAGTAAAACAGCTTGCGTCATGCGGTCGCTGCGTATATGATGCGATGAGTAAATAAACAAATACGCAA
GGGGAACGCATGAAGGTTATCGCTGTACTTAACCAGAAAGGCGGGTCAGGCAAGACGACCATCGCAACCC
ATCTAGCCCGCGCCCTGCAACTCGCCGGGGCCGATGTTCTGTTAGTCGATTCCGATCCCCAGGGCAGTGC
CCGCGATTGGGCGGCCGTGCGGGAAGATCAACCGCTAACCGTTGTCGGCATCGACCGCCCGACGATTGAC
CGCGACGTGAAGGCCATCGGCCGGCGCGACTTCGTAGTGATCGACGGAGCGCCCCAGGCGGCGGACTTGG
CTGTGTCCGCGATCAAGGCAGCCGACTTCGTGCTGATTCCGGTGCAGCCAAGCCCTTACGACATATGGGC
CACCGCCGACCTGGTGGAGCTGGTTAAGCAGCGCATTGAGGTCACGGATGGAAGGCTACAAGCGGCCTTT
GTCGTGTCGCGGGCGATCAAAGGCACGCGCATCGGCGGTGAGGTTGCCGAGGCGCTGGCCGGGTACGAGC
TGCCCATTCTTGAGTCCCGTATCACGCAGCGCGTGAGCTACCCAGGCACTGCCGCCGCCGGCACAACCGT
TCTTGAATCAGAACCCGAGGGCGACGCTGCCCGCGAGGTCCAGGCGCTGGCCGCTGAAATTAAATCAAAA
CTCATTTGAGTTAATGAGGTAAAGAGAAAATGAGCAAAAGCACAAACACGCTAAGTGCCGGCCGTCCGAG
CGCACGCAGCAGCAAGGCTGCAACGTTGGCCAGCCTGGCAGACACGCCAGCCATGAAGCGGGTCAACTTT
CAGTTGCCGGCGGAGGATCACACCAAGCTGAAGATGTACGCGGTACGCCAAGGCAAGACCATTACCGAGC
TGCTATCTGAATACATCGCGCAGCTACCAGAGTAAATGAGCAAATGAATAAATGAGTAGATGAATTTTAG
CGGCTAAAGGAGGCGGCATGGAAAATCAAGAACAACCAGGCACCGACGCCGTGGAATGCCCCATGTGTGG
AGGAACGGGCGGTTGGCCAGGCGTAAGCGGCTGGGTTGTCTGCCGGCCCTGCAATGGCACTGGAACCCCC
AAGCCCGAGGAATCGGCGTGAGCGGTCGCAAACCATCCGGCCCGGTACAAATCGGCGCGGCGCTGGGTGA
TGACCTGGTGGAGAAGTTGAAGGCCGCGCAGGCCGCCCAGCGGCAACGCATCGAGGCAGAAGCACGCCCC
GGTGAATCGTGGCAAGCGGCCGCTGATCGAATCCGCAAAGAATCCCGGCAACCGCCGGCAGCCGGTGCGC
CGTCGATTAGGAAGCCGCCCAAGGGCGACGAGCAACCAGATTTTTTCGTTCCGATGCTCTATGACGTGGG
CACCCGCGATAGTCGCAGCATCATGGACGTGGCCGTTTTCCGTCTGTCGAAGCGTGACCGACGAGCTGGC
GAGGTGATCCGCTACGAGCTTCCAGACGGGCACGTAGAGGTTTCCGCAGGGCCGGCCGGCATGGCCAGTG
TGTGGGATTACGACCTGGTACTGATGGCGGTTTCCCATCTAACCGAATCCATGAACCGATACCGGGAAGG
GAAGGGAGACAAGCCCGGCCGCGTGTTCCGTCCACACGTTGCGGACGTACTCAAGTTCTGCCGGCGAGCC
GATGGCGGAAAGCAGAAAGACGACCTGGTAGAAACCTGCATTCGGTTAAACACCACGCACGTTGCCATGC
AGCGTACGAAGAAGGCCAAGAACGGCCGCCTGGTGACGGTATCCGAGGGTGAAGCCTTGATTAGCCGCTA
CAAGATCGTAAAGAGCGAAACCGGGCGGCCGGAGTACATCGAGATCGAGCTAGCTGATTGGATGTACCGC
GAGATCACAGAAGGCAAGAACCCGGACGTGCTGACGGTTCACCCCGATTACTTTTTGATCGATCCCGGCA
TCGGCCGTTTTCTCTACCGCCTGGCACGCCGCGCCGCAGGCAAGGCAGAAGCCAGATGGTTGTTCAAGAC
GATCTACGAACGCAGTGGCAGCGCCGGAGAGTTCAAGAAGTTCTGTTTCACCGTGCGCAAGCTGATCGGG
TCAAATGACCTGCCGGAGTACGATTTGAAGGAGGAGGCGGGGCAGGCTGGCCCGATCCTAGTCATGCGCT
ACCGCAACCTGATCGAGGGCGAAGCATCCGCCGGTTCCTAATGTACGGAGCAGATGCTAGGGCAAATTGC
CCTAGCAGGGGAAAAAGGTCGAAAAGGTCTCTTTCCTGTGGATAGCACGTACATTGGGAACCCAAAGCCG
TACATTGGGAACCGGAACCCGTACATTGGGAACCCAAAGCCGTACATTGGGAACCGGTCACACATGTAAG
TGACTGATATAAAAGAGAAAAAAGGCGATTTTTCCGCCTAAAACTCTTTAAAACTTATTAAAACTCTTAA
AACCCGCCTGGCCTGTGCATAACTGTCTGGCCAGCGCACAGCCGAAGAGCTGCAAAAAGCGCCTACCCTT
CGGTCGCTGCGCTCCCTACGCCCCGCCGCTTCGCGTCGGCCTATCGCGGCCGCTGGCCGCTCAAAAATGG
CTGGCCTACGGCCAGGCAATCTACCAGGGCGCGGACAAGCCGCGCCGTCGCCACTCGACCGCCGGCGCCC
ACATCAAGGCACCCTGCCTCGCGCGTTTCGGTGATGACGGTGAAAACCTCTGACACATGCAGCTCCCGGA
GACGGTCACAGCTTGTCTGTAAGCGGATGCCGGGAGCAGACAAGCCCGTCAGGGCGCGTCAGCGGGTGTT
GGCGGGTGTCGGGGCGCAGCCATGACCCAGTCACGTAGCGATAGCGGAGTGTATACTGGCTTAACTATGC
GGCATCAGAGCAGATTGTACTGAGAGTGCACCATATGCGGTGTGAAATACCGCACAGATGCGTAAGGAGA
AAATACCGCATCAGGCGCTCTTCCGCTTCCTCGCTCACTGACTCGCTGCGCTCGGTCGTTCGGCTGCGGC
GAGCGGTATCAGCTCACTCAAAGGCGGTAATACGGTTATCCACAGAATCAGGGGATAACGCAGGAAAGAA
CATGTGAGCAAAAGGCCAGCAAAAGGCCAGGAACCGTAAAAAGGCCGCGTTGCTGGCGTT
